Addgene plasmid #41928: MSCV-PM BRD7 sh2
Depositing lab: Stephen Elledge. Depositing organization: Harvard Medical School. Publication: Polybromo-associated BRG1-associated factor components BRD7 and BAF180 are critical regulators of p53 required for induction of replicative senescence. Burrows AE, Smogorzewska A, Elledge SJ. Proc Natl Acad Sci U S A. 2010 Aug 10;107(32):14280-5. doi: 10.1073/pnas.1009559107. Epub 2010 Jul 26. PubMed 20660729.
Backbone
  Vector backbone: MSCV
  Backbone size w/o insert (bp): 7556
  Vector type: Mammalian Expression, Retroviral
  Selectable markers: Puromycin
Growth in bacteria
  Bacterial resistance: Ampicillin, 100 μg/mL
  Growth temperature: 37°C
  Growth strain: DH5alpha
  Copy number: High Copy
Gene/Insert
  Gene/Insert name: BRD7 (alt name: ENSG00000166164)
  gRNA/shRNA sequence: TTTCATGGTACTAAAATCCATT
  Species: H. sapiens (human)
  Entrez Gene: BRD7 (a.k.a. BP75, CELTIX1, NAG4)
  Cloning method: Unknown
  Sequencing primers: 5′ pLXSN-5; 3′ MSCV-rev
Terms and licenses: Academic/Nonprofit Terms; Industry Terms: Not Available to Industry
How to cite: MSCV-PM BRD7 sh2 was a gift from Stephen Elledge (Addgene plasmid # 41928 ; http://n2t.net/addgene:41928 ; RRID:Addgene_41928)
