[The description below was written by a language model from this plasmid's Addgene catalogue record.]
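Description:
MSCV-PM BRD7 sh2 is a retroviral shRNA vector built on a murine stem cell virus (MSCV) backbone of about 7.6 kb without the insert. It is designed for stable knockdown of human BRD7 (also known as BP75, CELTIX1 or NAG4) in mammalian cells. In bacteria the plasmid is maintained at high copy number under ampicillin selection. As with other MSCV-type vectors, the plasmid would be introduced into a packaging cell line to produce retroviral particles. The region between the long terminal repeats is then reverse-transcribed and integrated into the genome of transduced target cells, and those cells can be enriched with the puromycin selectable marker carried by the vector.

The payload is a single short hairpin RNA directed against BRD7, the second of the BRD7 hairpins as its "sh2" name suggests. No feature table is provided, and the record does not state which promoter drives the hairpin, whether it sits in a microRNA-type scaffold, or how the puromycin marker is expressed. These details should be confirmed from the full sequence. The cloning method is also listed as unknown.

The associated publication identifies BRD7 and BAF180, components of the polybromo-associated BRG1-associated factor (PBAF) chromatin-remodelling complex, as critical regulators of p53 that are required for induction of replicative senescence. The construct is therefore suited to loss-of-function experiments in which BRD7 is depleted in human cells to examine p53-dependent transcription, senescence and related phenotypes. Such experiments typically include independent hairpins and non-targeting controls.
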