>Addgene plasmid #41928 | MSCV-PM BRD7 sh2 | addgene partial sequence | sequence record 62163 | pLXSN5 5'-CCCTTGAACCTCCTCGTTCGACC-3'
CAGCCCTCACTCCTTCTCTAGGCGCCGGAATTAGATCTCTCGACTAGGGATAACAGGGTAATTGTTTGAA
TGAGGCTTCAGTACTTTACAGAATCGTTGCCTGCACATCTTGGAAACACTTGCTGGGATTACTTCTTCAG
GTTAACCCAACAGAAGGCTCGAGAAGGTATATTGCTGTTGACAGTGAGCGCATGGATTTTAGTACCATGA
AATAGTGAAGCCACAGATGTATTTCATGGTACTAAAATCCATTTGCCTACTGCCTCGGAATTCAAGGGGC
TACTTTAGGAGCAATTATCTTGTTTACTAAAACTGAATACCTTGCTATCTCTTTGATACATTTTTACAAA
GCTGAATTAAAATGGTATAAATTAAATCACTTTTTTCAATTGGAAGACTAATGCGTTTAAACACGCGGCG
ACGCGTTCTACCGGGTAGGGGAGGCGCTTTTCCCAAGGCAGTCTGGAGCATGCGCTTTAGCAGCCCCGCT
GGGCACTTGGCGCTACACAAGTGGCCTCTGGCCTCGCACACATTCCACATCCACCGGTAGGCGCCAACCG
GCTCCGTTCTTTGGTGGCCCCTTCGCGCCACCTTCTACTCCTCCCCTAGTCAGGAAGTTCCCCCCCGCCC
CGCAGCTCGCGTCGTGCAGGACGTGACAAATGGAAGTAGCACGTCTCACTAGTCTCGTGCAGATGGACAG
CACCGCTGAGCAATGGAAGCGGGTAGGCCTTTGGGGCAGCGGCCAATAGCAGCTTTGCTCCTTCGCTTTC
TGGGCTCAGAGGCTGGGAAGGGGTGGGTCCGGGGGCGGGCTCAGGGGCGGGCTCAGGGGCGGGGCGGGCG
CCCGAAGGTCCTCCGGAGGCCCGGCATTCTGCACGCTTCAAAAGCGCACGTCTGCCGCGCTGTTCTCCTC
TTCCTCATCTCCGGGCCTTTCGACCTGCAGCCCAAGCTTACCATGACCGAGTACAAGCCCACGGTGCGCC
TCGCCACCCGCGACGACGTCCCCAGGGCCGTA
